>Addgene plasmid #141251 | pCAS9id | addgene full sequence | sequence record 308879 | Addgene NGS Result
AATGCTTCAATAATATTGAAAAAGGAAGAGTATGAGTATTCAACATTTCCGTGTCGCCCTTATTCCCTTT
TTTGCGGCATTTTGCCTTCCTGTTTTTGCTCACCCAGAAACGCTGGTGAAAGTAAAAGATGCTGAAGATC
AGTTGGGTGCACGAGTGGGTTACATCGAACTGGATCTCAACAGCGGTAAGATCCTTGAGAGTTTTCGCCC
CGAAGAACGTTTTCCAATGATGAGCACTTTTAAAGTTCTGCTATGTGGCGCGGTATTATCCCGTATTGAC
GCCGGGCAAGAGCAACTCGGTCGCCGCATACACTATTCTCAGAATGACTTGGTTGAGTACTCACCAGTCA
CAGAAAAGCATCTTACGGATGGCATGACAGTAAGAGAATTATGCAGTGCTGCCATAACCATGAGTGATAA
CACTGCGGCCAACTTACTTCTGACAACGATCGGAGGACCGAAGGAGCTAACCGCTTTTTTGCACAACATG
GGGGATCATGTAACTCGCCTTGATCGTTGGGAACCGGAGCTGAATGAAGCCATACCAAACGACGAGCGTG
ACACCACGATGCCTGTAGCAATGGCAACAACGTTGCGCAAACTATTAACTGGCGAACTACTTACTCTAGC
TTCCCGGCAACAATTAATAGACTGGATGGAGGCGGATAAAGTTGCAGGACCACTTCTGCGCTCGGCCCTT
CCGGCTGGCTGGTTTATTGCTGATAAATCTGGAGCCGGTGAGCGTGGGTCTCGCGGTATCATTGCAGCAC
TGGGGCCAGATGGTAAGCCCTCCCGTATCGTAGTTATCTACACGACGGGGAGTCAGGCAACTATGGATGA
ACGAAATAGACAGATCGCTGAGATAGGTGCCTCACTGATTAAGCATTGGTAACTGTCAGACCAAGTTTAC
TCATATATACTTTAGATTGATTTAAAACTTCATTTTTAATTTAAAAGGATCTAGGTGAAGATCCTTTTTG
ATAATCTCATGACCAAAATCCCTTAACGTGAGTTTTCGTTCCACTGAGCGTCAGACCCCGTAGAAAAGAT
CAAAGGATCTTCTTGAGATCCTTTTTTTCTGCGCGTAATCTGCTGCTTGCAAACAAAAAAACCACCGCTA
CCAGCGGTGGTTTGTTTGCCGGATCAAGAGCTACCAACTCTTTTTCCGAAGGTAACTGGCTTCAGCAGAG
CGCAGATACCAAATACTGTTCTTCTAGTGTAGCCGTAGTTAGGCCACCACTTCAAGAACTCTGTAGCACC
GCCTACATACCTCGCTCTGCTAATCCTGTTACCAGTGGCTGCTGCCAGTGGCGATAAGTCGTGTCTTACC
GGGTTGGACTCAAGACGATAGTTACCGGATAAGGCGCAGCGGTCGGGCTGAACGGGGGGTTCGTGCACAC
AGCCCAGCTTGGAGCGAACGACCTACACCGAACTGAGATACCTACAGCGTGAGCTATGAGAAAGCGCCAC
GCTTCCCGAAGGGAGAAAGGCGGACAGGTATCCGGTAAGCGGCAGGGTCGGAACAGGAGAGCGCACGAGG
GAGCTTCCAGGGGGAAACGCCTGGTATCTTTATAGTCCTGTCGGGTTTCGCCACCTCTGACTTGAGCGTC
GATTTTTGTGATGCTCGTCAGGGGGGCGGAGCCTATGGAAAAACGCCAGCAACGCGGCCTTTTTACGGTT
CCTGGCCTTTTGCTGGCCTTTTGCTCACATGTTCTTTCCTGCGTTATCCCCTGATTCTGTGGATAACCGT
ATTACCGCCTTTGAGTGAGCTGATACCGCTCGCCGCAGCCGAACGACCGAGCGCAGCGAGTCAGTGAGCG
AGGAAGCGGAAGAGCGCCCAATACGCAAACCGCCTCTCCCCGCGCGTTGGCCGATTCATTAATGCAGCTG
GCACGACAGGTTTCCCGACTGGAAAGCGGGCAGTGAGCGCAACGCAATTAATGTGAGTTAGCTCACTCAT
TAGGCACCCCAGGCTTTACACTTTATGCTTCCGGCTCGTATGTTGTGTGGAATTGTGAGCGGATAACAAT
TTCACACAGGAAACAGCTATGACCATGATTACGCCAAGCGCGCAATTAACCCTCACTAAAGGGAACAAAA
GCTGGAGCTGTACGGATTAGAAGCCGCCGAGCGGGTGACAGCCCTCCGAAGGAAGACTCTCCTCCGTGCG
TCCTCGTCTTCACCGGTCGCGTTCCTGAAACGCAGATGTGCCTCGCGCCGCACTGCTCCGAACAATAAAG
ATTCTACAATACTAGCTTTTATGGTTATGAAGAGGAAAAATTGGCAGTAACCTGGCCCCACAAACCTTCA
AATGAACGAATCAAATTAACAACCATAGGATGATAATGCGATTAGTTTTTTAGCCTTATTTCTGGGGTAA
TTAATCAGCGAAGCGATGATTTTTGATCTATTAACAGATATATAAATGCAAAAACTGCATAACCACTTTA
ACTAATACTTTCAACATTTTCGGTTTGTATTACTTCTTATTCAAATGTAATAAAAGTATCAACAAAAAAT
TGTTAATATACCTCTATACTTTAACGTCAAGGAGAAAAAACCCCGGGATCCCCCGGGAAAAATGGACAAG
AAGTACTCCATTGGGCTCGATATCGGCACAAACAGCGTCGGTTGGGCCGTCATTACGGACGAGTACAAGG
TGCCGAGCAAAAAATTCAAAGTTCTGGGCAATACCGATCGCCACAGCATAAAGAAGAACCTCATTGGCGC
CCTCCTGTTCGACTCCGGGGAGACGGCCGAAGCCACGCGGCTCAAAAGAACAGCACGGCGCAGATATACC
CGCAGAAAGAATCGGATCTGCTACCTGCAGGAGATCTTTAGTAATGAGATGGCTAAGGTGGATGACTCTT
TCTTCCATAGGCTGGAGGAGTCCTTTTTGGTGGAGGAGGATAAAAAGCACGAGCGCCACCCAATCTTTGG
CAATATCGTGGACGAGGTGGCGTACCATGAAAAGTACCCAACCATATATCATCTGAGGAAGAAGCTTGTA
GACAGTACTGATAAGGCTGACTTGCGGTTGATCTATCTCGCGCTGGCGCATATGATCAAATTTCGGGGAC
ACTTCCTCATCGAGGGGGACCTGAACCCAGACAACAGCGATGTCGACAAACTCTTTATCCAACTGGTTCA
GACTTACAATCAGCTTTTCGAAGAGAACCCGATCAACGCATCCGGAGTTGACGCCAAAGCAATCCTGAGC
GCTAGGCTGTCCAAATCCCGGCGGCTCGAAAACCTCATCGCACAGCTCCCTGGGGAGAAGAAGAACGGCC
TGTTTGGTAATCTTATCGCCCTGTCACTCGGGCTGACCCCCAACTTTAAATCTAACTTCGACCTGGCCGA
AGATGCCAAGCTTCAACTGAGCAAAGACACCTACGATGATGATCTCGACAATCTGCTGGCCCAGATCGGC
GACCAGTACGCAGACCTTTTTTTGGCGGCAAAGAACCTGTCAGACGCCATTCTGCTGAGTGATATTCTGC
GAGTGAACACGGAGATCACCAAAGCTCCGCTGAGCGCTAGTATGATCAAGCGCTATGATGAGCACCACCA
AGACTTGACTTTGCTGAAGGCCCTTGTCAGACAGCAACTGCCTGAGAAGTACAAGGAAATTTTCTTCGAT
CAGTCTAAAAATGGCTACGCCGGATACATTGACGGCGGAGCAAGCCAGGAGGAATTTTACAAATTTATTA
AGCCCATCTTGGAAAAAATGGACGGCACCGAGGAGCTGCTGGTAAAGCTTAACAGAGAAGATCTGTTGCG
CAAACAGCGCACTTTCGACAATGGAAGCATCCCCCACCAGATTCACCTGGGCGAACTGCACGCTATCCTC
AGGCGGCAAGAGGATTTCTACCCCTTTTTGAAAGATAACAGGGAAAAGATTGAGAAAATCCTCACATTTC
GGATACCCTACTATGTAGGCCCCCTCGCCCGGGGAAATTCCAGATTCGCGTGGATGACTCGCAAATCAGA
AGAGACCATCACTCCCTGGAACTTCGAGGAAGTCGTGGATAAGGGGGCCTCTGCCCAGTCCTTCATCGAA
AGGATGACTAACTTTGATAAAAATCTGCCTAACGAAAAGGTGCTTCCTAAACACTCTCTGCTGTACGAGT
ACTTCACAGTTTATAACGAGCTCACCAAGGTCAAATACGTCACAGAAGGGATGAGAAAGCCAGCATTCCT
GTCTGGAGAGCAGAAGAAAGCTATCGTGGACCTCCTCTTCAAGACGAACCGGAAAGTTACCGTGAAACAG
CTCAAAGAAGACTATTTCAAAAAGATTGAATGTTTCGACTCTGTTGAAATCAGCGGAGTGGAGGATCGCT
TCAACGCATCCCTGGGAACGTATCACGATCTCCTGAAAATCATTAAAGACAAGGACTTCCTGGACAATGA
GGAGAACGAGGACATTCTTGAGGACATTGTCCTCACCCTTACGTTGTTTGAAGATAGGGAGATGATTGAA
GAACGCTTGAAAACTTACGCTCATCTCTTCGACGACAAAGTCATGAAACAGCTCAAGAGGCGCCGATATA
CAGGATGGGGGCGGCTGTCAAGAAAACTGATCAATGGGATCCGAGACAAGCAGAGTGGAAAGACAATCCT
GGATTTTCTTAAGTCCGATGGATTTGCCAACCGGAACTTCATGCAGTTGATCCATGATGACTCTCTCACC
TTTAAGGAGGACATCCAGAAAGCACAAGTTTCTGGCCAGGGGGACAGTCTTCACGAGCACATCGCTAATC
TTGCAGGTAGCCCAGCTATCAAAAAGGGAATACTGCAGACCGTTAAGGTCGTGGATGAACTCGTCAAAGT
AATGGGAAGGCATAAGCCCGAGAATATCGTTATCGAGATGGCCCGAGAGAACCAAACTACCCAGAAGGGA
CAGAAGAACAGTAGGGAAAGGATGAAGAGGATTGAAGAGGGTATAAAAGAACTGGGGTCCCAAATCCTTA
AGGAACACCCAGTTGAAAACACCCAGCTTCAGAATGAGAAGCTCTACCTGTACTACCTGCAGAACGGCAG
GGACATGTACGTGGATCAGGAACTGGACATCAATCGGCTCTCCGACTACGACGTGGATCATATCGTGCCC
CAGTCTTTTCTCAAAGATGATTCTATTGATAATAAAGTGTTGACAAGATCCGATAAAAATAGAGGGAAGA
GTGATAACGTCCCCTCAGAAGAAGTTGTCAAGAAAATGAAAAATTATTGGCGGCAGCTGCTGAACGCCAA
ACTGATCACACAACGGAAGTTCGATAATCTGACTAAGGCTGAACGAGGTGGCCTGTCTGAGTTGGATAAA
GCCGGCTTCATCAAAAGGCAGCTTGTTGAGACACGCCAGATCACCAAGCACGTGGCCCAAATTCTCGATT
CACGCATGAACACCAAGTACGATGAAAATGACAAACTGATTCGAGAGGTGAAAGTTATTACTCTGAAGTC
TAAGCTGGTCTCAGATTTCAGAAAGGACTTTCAGTTTTATAAGGTGAGAGAGATCAACAATTACCACCAT
GCGCATGATGCCTACCTGAATGCAGTGGTAGGCACTGCACTTATCAAAAAATATCCCAAGCTTGAATCTG
AATTTGTTTACGGAGACTATAAAGTGTACGATGTTAGGAAAATGATCGCAAAGTCTGAGCAGGAAATAGG
CAAGGCCACCGCTAAGTACTTCTTTTACAGCAATATTATGAATTTTTTCAAGACCGAGATTACACTGGCC
AATGGAGAGATTCGGAAGCGACCACTTATCGAAACAAACGGAGAAACAGGAGAAATCGTGTGGGACAAGG
GTAGGGATTTCGCGACAGTCCGGAAGGTCCTGTCCATGCCGCAGGTGAACATCGTTAAAAAGACCGAAGT
ACAGACCGGAGGCTTCTCCAAGGAAAGTATCCTCCCGAAAAGGAACAGCGACAAGCTGATCGCACGCAAA
AAAGATTGGGACCCCAAGAAATACGGCGGATTCGATTCTCCTACAGTCGCTTACAGTGTACTGGTTGTGG
CCAAAGTGGAGAAAGGGAAGTCTAAAAAACTCAAAAGCGTCAAGGAACTGCTGGGCATCACAATCATGGA
GCGATCAAGCTTCGAAAAAAACCCCATCGACTTTCTCGAGGCGAAAGGATATAAAGAGGTCAAAAAAGAC
CTCATCATTAAGCTTCCCAAGTACTCTCTCTTTGAGCTTGAAAACGGCCGGAAACGAATGCTCGCTAGTG
CGGGCGAGCTGCAGAAAGGTAACGAGCTGGCACTGCCCTCTAAATACGTTAATTTCTTGTATCTGGCCAG
CCACTATGAAAAGCTCAAAGGGTCTCCCGAAGATAATGAGCAGAAGCAGCTGTTCGTGGAACAACACAAA
CACTACCTTGATGAGATCATCGAGCAAATAAGCGAATTCTCCAAAAGAGTGATCCTCGCCGACGCTAACC
TCGATAAGGTGCTTTCTGCTTACAATAAGCACAGGGATAAGCCCATCAGGGAGCAGGCAGAAAACATTAT
CCACTTGTTTACTCTGACCAACTTGGGCGCGCCTGCAGCCTTCAAGTACTTCGACACCACCATAGACAGA
AAGCGGTACACCTCTACAAAGGAGGTCCTGGACGCCACACTGATTCATCAGTCAATTACGGGGCTCTATG
AAACAAGAATCGACCTCTCTCAGCTCGGTGGAGACAGCAGGGCTGACCCCAAGAAGAAGAGGAAGGTGTG
ATCTCTTCTCGAGTCATGTAATTAGTTATGTCACGCTTACATTCACGCCCTCCCCCCACATCCGCTCTAA
CCGAAAAGGAAGGAGTTAGACAACCTGAAGTCTAGGTCCCTATTTATTTTTTTATAGTTATGTTAGTATT
AAGAACGTTATTTATATTTCAAATTTTTCTTTTTTTTCTGTACAGACGCGTGTACGCATGTAACATTATA
CTGAAAACCTTGCTTGAGAAGGTTTTGGGACGCTCGAAGGCTTTAATTTGCGGAGGCGTATCACGAGGCC
CTTTCGTCTTCAAGAATTAGCTTTTCAATTCATCATTTTTTTTTTATTCTTTTTTTTGATTTCGGTTTCC
TTGAAATTTTTTTGATTCGGTAATCTCCGAACAGAAGGAAGAACGAAGGAAGGAGCACAGACTTAGATTG
GTATATATACGCATATGTAGTGTTGAAGAAACATGAAATTGCCCAGTATTCTTAACCCAACTGCACAGAA
CAAAAACATGCAGGAAACGAAGATAAATCATGTCGAAAGCTACATATAAGGAACGTGCTGCTACTCATCC
TAGTCCTGTTGCTGCCAAGCTATTTAATATCATGCACGAAAAGCAAACAAACTTGTGTGCTTCATTGGAT
GTTCGTACCACCAAGGAATTACTGGAGTTAGTTGAAGCATTAGGTCCCAAAATTTGTTTACTAAAAACAC
ATGTGGATATCTTGACTGATTTTTCCATGGAGGGCACAGTTAAGCCGCTAAAGGCATTATCCGCCAAGTA
CAATTTTTTACTCTTCGAAGACAGAAAATTTGCTGACATTGGTAATACAGTCAAATTGCAGTACTCTGCG
GGTGTATACAGAATAGCAGAATGGGCAGACATTACGAATGCACACGGTGTGGTGGGCCCAGGTATTGTTA
GCGGTTTGAAGCAGGCGGCAGAAGAAGTAACAAAGGAACCTAGAGGCCTTTTGATGTTAGCAGAATTGTC
ATGCAAGGGCTCCCTATCTACTGGAGAATATACTAAGGGTACTGTTGACATTGCGAAGAGCGACAAAGAT
TTTGTTATCGGCTTTATTGCTCAAAGAGACATGGGTGGAAGAGATGAAGGTTACGATTGGTTGATTATGA
CACCCGGTGTGGGTTTAGATGACAAGGGAGACGCATTGGGTCAACAGTATAGAACCGTGGATGATGTGGT
CTCTACAGGATCTGACATTATTATTGTTGGAAGAGGACTATTTGCAAAGGGAAGGGATGCTAAGGTAGAG
GGTGAACGTTACAGAAAAGCAGGCTGGGAAGCATATTTGAGAAGATGCGGCCAGCAAAACTAAAAAACTG
TATTATAAGTAAATGCATGTATACTAAACTCACAAATTAGAGCTTCAATTTAATTATATCAGTTATTACC
CAATTCTCATGTTTGACAGCTTATCATCGATCGTCCAACTGCATGGAGATGAGTCGTGGCAAGAATACCA
AGAGTTCCTCGGTTTGCCAGTTATTAAAAGACTCGTATTTCCAAAAGACTGCAACATACTACTCAGTGCA
GCTTCACAGAAACCTCATTCGTTTATTCCCTTGTTTGATTCAGAAGCAGGTGGGACAGGTGAACTTTTGG
ATTGGAACTCGATTTCTGACTGGGTTGGAAGGCAAGAGAGCCCCGAGCCTGAACGAAGCATCTGTGCTTC
ATTTTGTAGAACAAAAATGCAACGCGAGAGCGCTAATTTTTCAAACAAAGAATCTGAGCTGCATTTTTAC
AGAACAGAAATGCAACGCGAAAGCGCTATTTTACCAACGAAGAATCTGTGCTTCATTTTTGTAAAACAAA
AATGCAACGCGAGAGCGCTAATTTTTCAAACAAAGAATCTGAGCTGCATTTTTACAGAACAGAAATGCAA
CGCGAGAGCGCTATTTTACCAACAAAGAATCTATACTTCTTTTTTGTTCTACAAAAATGCATCCCGAGAG
CGCTATTTTTCTAACAAAGCATCTTAGGTTACTTTTTTTCTCCTTTGTGCGCTCTATAATGCAGTCTCTT
GATAACTTTTTGCACTGTAGGTCCGTTAAGGTTAGAAGAAGGCTACTTTGGTGTCTATTTTCTCTTCCAT
AAAAAAAGCCTGACTCCACTTCCCGCGTTTACTGATTACTAGCGAAGCTGCGGGTGCATTTTTTCAAGAT
AAAGGCATCCCCGATTATATTCTATACCGATGTGGATTGCGCATACTTTGTGAACAGAAAGTGATAGCGT
TGATGATTCTTCATTGGTCAGAAAATTATGAACGGTTTCTTCTATTTTGTCTCTATATACTACGTATAGG
AAATGTTTACATTTTCGTATTGTTTTCGATTCACTCTATGAATAGTTCTTACTACAATTTTTTTGTCTAA
AGAGTAATACTAGAGATAAACATAAAAAATGTAGAGGTCGAGTTTAGATGCAAGTTCAAGGAGCGAAAGG
TGGATGGGTAGGTTATATAGGGATATAGCACAGAGATATATAGCAAAGAGATACTTTTGAGCAATGTTTG
TGGAAGCGGTATTCGCAATATTTTAGTAGCTCGTTACAGTCCGGTGCGTTTTTGGTTTTTTGAAAGTGCG
TCTTCAGAGCGCTTTTGGTTTTCAAAAGCGCTCTGAAGTTCCTATACTTTCTAGAGAATAGGAACTTCGG
AATAGGAACTTCAAAGCGTTTCCGAAAACGAGCGCTTCCGAAAATGCAACACGAGCTGCGCACATACAGC
TCACTGTTCACGTCGCACCTATATCTGCGTGTTGCCTGTATATATATATACATGAGAAGAACGGCATAGT
GCGTGTTTATGCTTAAATGCGTACTTATATGCGTCTATTTATGTAGGATGAAAGGTAGTCTAGTACCTCC
TGTGATATTATCCCATTCCACGCGGGGTATCGTATGCTTCCTTCAGCACTACCCTTTAGCTGTTCTATAT
GCTGCCACTCCTCAATTGGATTAGTCTCATCCTTCAATGCTATCATTTCCTTTGATATTGGATCATACAG
CATGTGACCTTTTGCAAGCAATTAAATTTTGCTGATATCGAATTCGCTGGAGCTTCTTTGAAAAGATAAT
GTATGATTATGCTTTCACTCATATTTATACAGAAACTTGATGTTTTCTTTCGAGTATATACAAGGTGATT
ACATGTACGTTTGAAGTACAACTCTAGATTTTGTAGTGCCCTCTTGGGCTAGCGGTAAAGGTGCGCATTT
TTTCACACCCTACAATGTTCTGTTCAAAAGATTTTGGTCAAACGCTGTAGAAGTGAAAGTTGGTGCGCAT
GTTTCGGCGTTCGAAACTTCTCCGCAGTGAAAGATAAATGATCGTTTAAACGACGACATCAGCAACATCT
GCGAGGGTACCGTTTTAGAGCTAGAAATAGCAAGTTAAAATAAGGCTAGTCCGTTATCAACTTGAAAAAG
TGGCACCGAGTCGGTGGTGCTTTTTTTGTTTTTTATGTCTTCGAGTCATGTAATTAGTTATGTCACGCTC
TAGAGCGGCCGCCACCGCTGATATCGAATTCGCTGGAGCTTCTTTGAAAAGATAATGTATGATTATGCTT
TCACTCATATTTATACAGAAACTTGATGTTTTCTTTCGAGTATATACAAGGTGATTACATGTACGTTTGA
AGTACAACTCTAGATTTTGTAGTGCCCTCTTGGGCTAGCGGTAAAGGTGCGCATTTTTTCACACCCTACA
ATGTTCTGTTCAAAAGATTTTGGTCAAACGCTGTAGAAGTGAAAGTTGGTGCGCATGTTTCGGCGTTCGA
AACTTCTCCGCAGTGAAAGATAAATGATCGTTTAAACGACGACATCAGCAACATCTGCGAGGGTACCGTT
TTAGAGCTAGAAATAGCAAGTTAAAATAAGGCTAGTCCGTTATCAACTTGAAAAAGTGGCACCGAGTCGG
TGGTGCTTTTTTTGTTTTTTATGTCTTCGAGTCATGTAACACCGCGGTGGAGCTCCAGCTTTTGTTCCCG
GTGGCACTTTTCGGGGAAATGTGCGCGGAACCCCTATTTGTTTATTTTTCTAAATACATTCAAATATGTA
TCCGCTCATGAGACAATAACCCTGATA
Features (pLannotate 1.2.2; 24 found; start..end, strand, type, name):
     32..892     +  CDS            AmpR: β-lactamase; bla; confers resistance to ampicillin, carbenicillin, and related antibiotics
   1063..1651    +  rep_origin     ori: high-copy-number ColE1/pMB1/pBR322/pUC origin of replication
   1834..1926    +  CDS            lacI (fragment): lac repressor; lacI; The lac repressor binds to the lac operator to inhibit transcription in E. coli. This inhibition can be relieved by adding lactose or isopropyl-β-D-thiogalactopyranoside (IPTG).
   1939..1960    +  protein_bind   CAP binding site: CAP binding activates transcription in the presence of cAMP. E. coli catabolite activator protein
   1975..2005    +  promoter       lac promoter: promoter for the E. coli lac operon
   2009..2031    +  protein_bind   lac operator (fragment): The lac repressor binds to the lac operator to inhibit transcription in E. coli. This inhibition can be relieved by adding lactose or isopropyl-β-D-thiogalactopyranoside (IPTG). lac repressor encoded by lacI
   2074..2092    +  promoter       T3 promoter: promoter for bacteriophage T3 RNA polymerase
   2113..2554    +  promoter       GAL1 promoter: S. cerevisiae GAL1; inducible promoter, regulated by Gal4
   2582..6685    +  CDS            cas9: CAS9_STRP1 - Also known as csn1 From Streptococcus pyogenes serotype M1.
   6734..6981    +  terminator     CYC1 terminator: S. cerevisiae CYC1; transcription terminator for CYC1
   7024..7239    +  promoter       URA3 promoter: S. cerevisiae URA3
   7240..8043    +  CDS            URA3: orotidine-5'-phosphate decarboxylase, required for uracil biosynthesis; S. cerevisiae URA3; yeast auxotrophic marker, counterselectable with 5-fluoroorotic acid (5-FOA)
   8133..8151    +  promoter       tet promoter (fragment): E. coli promoter for tetracycline efflux protein gene
   8150..8376    +  CDS            TRP1 (fragment): phosphoribosylanthranilate isomerase, required for tryptophan biosynthesis; S. cerevisiae TRP1; yeast auxotrophic marker
   8382..9724    -  rep_origin     2μ ori: yeast 2μ plasmid origin of replication
   9785..10053   +  promoter       SNR52 promoter: promoter for the S. cerevisiae small nucleolar RNA gene SNR52
  10092..10166   +  misc_RNA       gRNA scaffold: guide RNA scaffold for the Streptococcus pyogenes CRISPR/Cas9 system
  10171..10190   +  terminator     SUP4 terminator: transcription terminator for the S. cerevisiae SUP4 tRNA gene
  10196..10219   +  terminator     CYC1 terminator (fragment): S. cerevisiae CYC1; transcription terminator for CYC1
  10219..10238   -  misc_feature   MCS (fragment): pBluescript multiple cloning site
  10261..10529   +  promoter       SNR52 promoter: promoter for the S. cerevisiae small nucleolar RNA gene SNR52
  10568..10642   +  misc_RNA       gRNA scaffold: guide RNA scaffold for the Streptococcus pyogenes CRISPR/Cas9 system
  10647..10666   +  terminator     SUP4 terminator: transcription terminator for the S. cerevisiae SUP4 tRNA gene
  10734..31      +  promoter       AmpR promoter (across the origin): bla
