[The description below was written by a language model from this plasmid's Addgene catalogue record and pLannotate feature annotations shown in this document.]
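Description:
pCAS9id is an all-in-one CRISPR/Cas9 shuttle vector for genome editing in budding yeast, supplied as an empty backbone into which two guide sequences can be cloned. It was assembled from elements of pCM188 and p414-TEF1p-Cas9-CYC1t, with three recorded changes: the CEN/ARS element was replaced by the 2μ origin, giving multicopy episomal maintenance in yeast; the TRP1 marker was swapped for URA3; and the TEF1 promoter was exchanged for GAL1. In E. coli the plasmid replicates from a high-copy ColE1/pUC-type origin and is selected with ampicillin through the β-lactamase gene. In yeast, URA3 allows selection in uracil auxotrophs and, as a general property of this marker, counterselection with 5-FOA, which could be used to remove the plasmid after editing. Short annotated fragments of TRP1, lacI, the lac promoter region, a tet promoter and a pBluescript polylinker appear to be leftovers of the parental backbones.

The payload consists of Streptococcus pyogenes Cas9 placed between the Gal4-regulated GAL1 promoter and the CYC1 terminator, so nuclease expression is switched on by galactose. Downstream of the 2μ origin lie two tandem guide RNA cassettes, each made up of an SNR52 promoter, the S. pyogenes gRNA scaffold and a SUP4 terminator. According to the record, the cassettes contain a stuffer and KpnI–PmeI restriction sites for inserting target-specific sequences, though these sites are not annotated in the feature table. With both guides installed, the vector can address two genomic targets at once. Cells can carry the complete system beforehand, with cutting triggered only on induction.
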