Addgene plasmid #141251: pCAS9id
Purpose: (Empty Backbone) Galactose-inducible expression of Cas9 for addressing two targets; Contains two guide RNA expression cassette with stuffer and KpnI-Pme1 restriction sites.
Depositing lab: Adam Bertl. Depositing organization: Technische Universitaet Darmstadt. Publication: Preloading budding yeast with all-in-one CRISPR/Cas9 vectors for easy and high-efficient genome editing. Degreif D, Kremenovic M, Geiger T, Bertl A. J Biol Methods. 2018 Sep 12;5(3):e98. doi: 10.14440/jbm.2018.254. eCollection 2018. PubMed 31453248.
Backbone
  Vector backbone: pCM188/p414-TEF1p-Cas9-CYC1t
  Backbone manufacturer: Gari et al., 1997/DiCarlo et al., 2013
  Modifications to backbone: Replaced CEN/ARS with 2µ; replaced TRP1 marker with URA3; replaced TEF1 promoter with GAL1
  Vector type: Yeast Expression, CRISPR
  Selectable markers: URA3
Growth in bacteria
  Bacterial resistance: Ampicillin, 100 μg/mL
  Growth temperature: 37°C
  Growth strain: DH5alpha
  Copy number: High Copy
Gene/Insert
  Gene/Insert name: None
Terms and licenses: Academic/Nonprofit Terms; Industry Terms: Not Available to Industry
How to cite: pCAS9id was a gift from Adam Bertl (Addgene plasmid # 141251 ; http://n2t.net/addgene:141251 ; RRID:Addgene_141251)
